Addgene plasmid #76164: PIK3CD gRNA (BRDN0001146527)
Purpose: 3rd generation lentiviral gRNA plasmid targeting human PIK3CD
Depositing lab: John Doench & David Root. Depositing organization: Broad Institute. Publication: Optimized sgRNA design to maximize activity and minimize off-target effects of CRISPR-Cas9. Doench JG, Fusi N, Sullender M, Hegde M, Vaimberg EW, Donovan KF, Smith I, Tothova Z, Wilen C, Orchard R, Virgin HW, Listgarten J, Root DE. Nat Biotechnol. 2016 Jan 18. doi: 10.1038/nbt.3437. PubMed 26780180.
Backbone
  Vector backbone: lentiGuide-Puro
  Backbone manufacturer: Zhang Lab (Addgene plasmid # 52963)
  Vector type: Mammalian Expression, Lentiviral, CRISPR
  Selectable markers: Puromycin
Growth in bacteria
  Bacterial resistance: Ampicillin, 100 μg/mL
  Growth temperature: 37°C
  Growth strain: DH5alpha
  Copy number: High Copy
Gene/Insert
  Gene/Insert name: PIK3CD (alt names: PIK3CD; NM_005026.3)
  gRNA/shRNA sequence: TGTGCGCAGTAACCCCAACA
  Species: H. sapiens (human)
  Entrez Gene: PIK3CD (a.k.a. APDS, IMD14, IMD14A, IMD14B, P110DELTA, PI3K, ROCHIS, p110D)
  Promoter: hU6
  Cloning method: Unknown
  Sequencing primers: 5′ U6-F; 3′ pS2-R
Terms and licenses: Academic/Nonprofit Terms; Industry Terms: Not Available to Industry
Depositor comments: The gRNA was designed to target the following Genbank reference sequence(s): NM_005026.3. Note that this plasmid does NOT contain Cas9. It should be used in conjunction with lentiCas9-Blast (Addgene #52962) or otherwise with cell lines already expressing Cas9. Browse the full kinome gRNA library at http://www.addgene.org/pooled-library/broadgpp-human-kinome/ or visit http://www.broadinstitute.org/rnai/public/ for detailed protocols and information.
How to cite: PIK3CD gRNA (BRDN0001146527) was a gift from John Doench & David Root (Addgene plasmid # 76164 ; http://n2t.net/addgene:76164 ; RRID:Addgene_76164)
