[The description below was written by a language model from this plasmid's Addgene catalogue record and pLannotate feature annotations shown in this document.]
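Description:
PIK3CD gRNA (BRDN0001146527) is a third-generation lentiviral guide RNA plasmid built on the lentiGuide-Puro backbone and designed to direct Streptococcus pyogenes Cas9 to the human PIK3CD gene, which encodes the p110δ catalytic subunit of PI3K. It is propagated in E. coli as a high-copy plasmid using a ColE1/pUC-type origin and an ampicillin resistance gene (β-lactamase). The backbone also carries an f1 origin, an SV40 origin and poly(A) signal, and remnants of lac and T7/T3 promoter elements that have no role in the payload.

The viral transfer cassette is framed by an RSV promoter-driven truncated HIV-1 5' LTR and a self-inactivating ΔU3 3' LTR. The RSV promoter makes genomic RNA production Tat-independent, and the ΔU3 deletion leaves the integrated provirus without LTR promoter activity. Between the LTRs lie the Ψ packaging signal with a partial gag sequence, the Rev response element for nuclear export of the full-length transcript, and a cPPT/CTS that aids nuclear import. A human U6 RNA polymerase III promoter drives the PIK3CD-specific spacer fused to the SpCas9 gRNA scaffold. Downstream, an EF-1α core promoter with its intron A expresses puromycin N-acetyltransferase for selecting transduced mammalian cells, followed by a WPRE to enhance transcript expression.

The plasmid does not encode Cas9, so it is meant to be used with a separate Cas9 vector such as lentiCas9-Blast or in cells that already express Cas9. It belongs to a human kinome gRNA collection made with optimized sgRNA design rules and is suited to knocking out PIK3CD in human cells.
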