Features (pLannotate 1.2.2; 29 found; start..end, strand, type, name):
     14..80      +  CDS            small t antigen (fragment): SV40 (simian virus 40) small t antigen
    106..317     +  promoter       EF-1α core promoter: core promoter for human elongation factor EF-1α
    318..1256    +  intron         EF-1α intron A: intron upstream of the start codon of human EF-1α
   1278..1877    +  CDS            PuroR (fragment): puromycin N-acetyltransferase; pac from Streptomyces; confers resistance to puromycin
   1893..2481    +  misc_feature   WPRE: woodchuck hepatitis virus posttranscriptional regulatory element
   2532..2551    +  misc_feature   cPPT/CTS (fragment): central polypurine tract and central termination sequence of HIV-1
   2553..2786    +  LTR            3' LTR (ΔU3): self-inactivating 3' long terminal repeat (LTR) from HIV-1
   2864..2985    +  polyA_signal   SV40 poly(A) signal: SV40 polyadenylation signal
   3025..3160    +  rep_origin     SV40 ori: SV40 origin of replication
   3181..3199    -  promoter       T7 promoter: promoter for bacteriophage T7 RNA polymerase
   3207..3362    +  CDS            lacZα (fragment): LacZα fragment of β-galactosidase; lacZ fragment
   3367..3795    +  rep_origin     f1 ori (sequence partly withheld): f1 bacteriophage origin of replication; arrow indicates direction of (+) strand synthesis
   3848..3952    +  promoter       AmpR promoter: bla
   3953..4813    +  CDS            AmpR: β-lactamase; bla; confers resistance to ampicillin, carbenicillin, and related antibiotics
   4984..5572    +  rep_origin     ori: high-copy-number ColE1/pMB1/pBR322/pUC origin of replication
   5755..5847    +  CDS            lacI (fragment): lac repressor; lacI; The lac repressor binds to the lac operator to inhibit transcription in E. coli. This inhibition can be relieved by adding lactose or isopropyl-β-D-thiogalactopyranoside (IPTG).
   5860..5881    +  protein_bind   CAP binding site: CAP binding activates transcription in the presence of cAMP. E. coli catabolite activator protein
   5896..5926    +  promoter       lac promoter: promoter for the E. coli lac operon
   5934..5950    +  protein_bind   lac operator: The lac repressor binds to the lac operator to inhibit transcription in E. coli. This inhibition can be relieved by adding lactose or isopropyl-β-D-thiogalactopyranoside (IPTG). lac repressor encoded by lacI
   5995..6013    +  promoter       T3 promoter: promoter for bacteriophage T3 RNA polymerase
   6041..6267    +  promoter       RSV promoter: Rous sarcoma virus enhancer/promoter
   6268..6448    +  LTR            5' LTR (truncated): truncated 5' long terminal repeat (LTR) from HIV-1
   6495..6620    +  misc_feature   HIV-1 Ψ: packaging signal of human immunodeficiency virus type 1
   6604..6967    +  CDS            HIV-1 gag (fragment): gag protein from human immunodeficiency virus 1; gag
   7113..7346    +  misc_feature   RRE: The Rev response element (RRE) of HIV-1 allows for Rev-dependent mRNA export from the nucleus to the cytoplasm.
   7723..7749    +  CDS            Rev (fragment): human immunodeficiency virus 1 (HIV-1) Rev protein; rev; enhances nuclear export of unspliced and incompletely spliced viral mRNAs
   7753..7993    +  promoter       U6 promoter: RNA polymerase III promoter for human U6 snRNA
   8023..8098    +  misc_RNA       gRNA scaffold: guide RNA scaffold for the Streptococcus pyogenes CRISPR/Cas9 system
   8154..8271    +  misc_feature   cPPT/CTS: central polypurine tract and central termination sequence of HIV-1
>Addgene plasmid #76164 | PIK3CD gRNA (BRDN0001146527) | addgene full sequence | sequence record 185310 | Addgene Assembled Sequence
CCCGGGTGCAAAGATGGATAAAGTTTTAAACAGAGAGGAATCTTTGCAGCTAATGGACCTTCTAGGTCTT
GAAAGGAGTGGGAATTGGCTCCGGTGCCCGTCAGTGGGCAGAGCGCACATCGCCCACAGTCCCCGAGAAG
TTGGGGGGAGGGGTCGGCAATTGATCCGGTGCCTAGAGAAGGTGGCGCGGGGTAAACTGGGAAAGTGATG
TCGTGTACTGGCTCCGCCTTTTTCCCGAGGGTGGGGGAGAACCGTATATAAGTGCAGTAGTCGCCGTGAA
CGTTCTTTTTCGCAACGGGTTTGCCGCCAGAACACAGGTAAGTGCCGTGTGTGGTTCCCGCGGGCCTGGC
CTCTTTACGGGTTATGGCCCTTGCGTGCCTTGAATTACTTCCACCTGGCTGCAGTACGTGATTCTTGATC
CCGAGCTTCGGGTTGGAAGTGGGTGGGAGAGTTCGAGGCCTTGCGCTTAAGGAGCCCCTTCGCCTCGTGC
TTGAGTTGAGGCCTGGCCTGGGCGCTGGGGCCGCCGCGTGCGAATCTGGTGGCACCTTCGCGCCTGTCTC
GCTGCTTTCGATAAGTCTCTAGCCATTTAAAATTTTTGATGACCTGCTGCGACGCTTTTTTTCTGGCAAG
ATAGTCTTGTAAATGCGGGCCAAGATCTGCACACTGGTATTTCGGTTTTTGGGGCCGCGGGCGGCGACGG
GGCCCGTGCGTCCCAGCGCACATGTTCGGCGAGGCGGGGCCTGCGAGCGCGGCCACCGAGAATCGGACGG
GGGTAGTCTCAAGCTGGCCGGCCTGCTCTGGTGCCTGGCCTCGCGCCGCCGTGTATCGCCCCGCCCTGGG
CGGCAAGGCTGGCCCGGTCGGCACCAGTTGCGTGAGCGGAAAGATGGCCGCTTCCCGGCCCTGCTGCAGG
GAGCTCAAAATGGAGGACGCGGCGCTCGGGAGAGCGGGCGGGTGAGTCACCCACACAAAGGAAAAGGGCC
TTTCCGTCCTCAGCCGTCGCTTCATGTGACTCCACGGAGTACCGGGCGCCGTCCAGGCACCTCGATTAGT
TCTCGAGCTTTTGGAGTACGTCGTCTTTAGGTTGGGGGGAGGGGTTTTATGCGATGGAGTTTCCCCACAC
TGAGTGGGTGGAGACTGAAGTTAGGCCAGCTTGGCACTTGATGTAATTCTCCTTGGAATTTGCCCTTTTT
GAGTTTGGATCTTGGTTCATTCTCAAGCCTCAGACAGTGGTTCAAAGTTTTTTTCTTCCATTTCAGGTGT
CGTGACGTACGGCCACCATGACCGAGTACAAGCCCACGGTGCGCCTCGCCACCCGCGACGACGTCCCCAG
GGCCGTACGCACCCTCGCCGCCGCGTTCGCCGACTACCCCGCCACGCGCCACACCGTCGATCCGGACCGC
CACATCGAGCGGGTCACCGAGCTGCAAGAACTCTTCCTCACGCGCGTCGGGCTCGACATCGGCAAGGTGT
GGGTCGCGGACGACGGCGCCGCCGTGGCGGTCTGGACCACGCCGGAGAGCGTCGAAGCGGGGGCGGTGTT
CGCCGAGATCGGCCCGCGCATGGCCGAGTTGAGCGGTTCCCGGCTGGCCGCGCAGCAACAGATGGAAGGC
CTCCTGGCGCCGCACCGGCCCAAGGAGCCCGCGTGGTTCCTGGCCACCGTCGGAGTCTCGCCCGACCACC
AGGGCAAGGGTCTGGGCAGCGCCGTCGTGCTCCCCGGAGTGGAGGCGGCCGAGCGCGCCGGGGTGCCCGC
CTTCCTGGAGACCTCCGCGCCCCGCAACCTCCCCTTCTACGAGCGGCTCGGCTTCACCGTCACCGCCGAC
GTCGAGGTGCCCGAAGGACCGCGCACCTGGTGCATGACCCGCAAGCCCGGTGCCTGAACGCGTTAAGTCG
ACAATCAACCTCTGGATTACAAAATTTGTGAAAGATTGACTGGTATTCTTAACTATGTTGCTCCTTTTAC
GCTATGTGGATACGCTGCTTTAATGCCTTTGTATCATGCTATTGCTTCCCGTATGGCTTTCATTTTCTCC
TCCTTGTATAAATCCTGGTTGCTGTCTCTTTATGAGGAGTTGTGGCCCGTTGTCAGGCAACGTGGCGTGG
TGTGCACTGTGTTTGCTGACGCAACCCCCACTGGTTGGGGCATTGCCACCACCTGTCAGCTCCTTTCCGG
GACTTTCGCTTTCCCCCTCCCTATTGCCACGGCGGAACTCATCGCCGCCTGCCTTGCCCGCTGCTGGACA
GGGGCTCGGCTGTTGGGCACTGACAATTCCGTGGTGTTGTCGGGGAAATCATCGTCCTTTCCTTGGCTGC
TCGCCTGTGTTGCCACCTGGATTCTGCGCGGGACGTCCTTCTGCTACGTCCCTTCGGCCCTCAATCCAGC
GGACCTTCCTTCCCGCGGCCTGCTGCCGGCTCTGCGGCCTCTTCCGCGTCTTCGCCTTCGCCCTCAGACG
AGTCGGATCTCCCTTTGGGCCGCCTCCCCGCGTCGACTTTAAGACCAATGACTTACAAGGCAGCTGTAGA
TCTTAGCCACTTTTTAAAAGAAAAGGGGGGACTGGAAGGGCTAATTCACTCCCAACGAAGACAAGATCTG
CTTTTTGCTTGTACTGGGTCTCTCTGGTTAGACCAGATCTGAGCCTGGGAGCTCTCTGGCTAACTAGGGA
ACCCACTGCTTAAGCCTCAATAAAGCTTGCCTTGAGTGCTTCAAGTAGTGTGTGCCCGTCTGTTGTGTGA
CTCTGGTAACTAGAGATCCCTCAGACCCTTTTAGTCAGTGTGGAAAATCTCTAGCAGTACGTATAGTAGT
TCATGTCATCTTATTATTCAGTATTTATAACTTGCAAAGAAATGAATATCAGAGAGTGAGAGGAACTTGT
TTATTGCAGCTTATAATGGTTACAAATAAAGCAATAGCATCACAAATTTCACAAATAAAGCATTTTTTTC
ACTGCATTCTAGTTGTGGTTTGTCCAAACTCATCAATGTATCTTATCATGTCTGGCTCTAGCTATCCCGC
CCCTAACTCCGCCCATCCCGCCCCTAACTCCGCCCAGTTCCGCCCATTCTCCGCCCCATGGCTGACTAAT
TTTTTTTATTTATGCAGAGGCCGAGGCCGCCTCGGCCTCTGAGCTATTCCAGAAGTAGTGAGGAGGCTTT
TTTGGAGGCCTAGGGACGTACCCAATTCGCCCTATAGTGAGTCGTATTACGCGCGCTCACTGGCCGTCGT
TTTACAACGTCGTGACTGGGAAAACCCTGGCGTTACCCAACTTAATCGCCTTGCAGCACATCCCCCTTTC
GCCAGCTGGCGTAATAGCGAAGAGGCCCGCACCGATCGCCCTTCCCAACAGTTGCGCAGCCTGAATGGCG
AATGGG
[124 nt withheld, positions 3367-3490]
C
[91 nt withheld, positions 3492-3582]
A
[49 nt withheld, positions 3584-3632]
CCTTTGACGTTGGAGTCCACGTTCTTT
[37 nt withheld, positions 3660-3696]
ACCCTATCTCGGTCTATTCTTTTGATTTATAAGGGATTTTGCCGATTTCGGCCTATTGGTTAAAAAATGA
GCTGATTTAACAAAAATTTAACGCGAATTTTAACAAAATATTAACGCTTACAATTTAGGTGGCACTTTTC
GGGGAAATGTGCGCGGAACCCCTATTTGTTTATTTTTCTAAATACATTCAAATATGTATCCGCTCATGAG
ACAATAACCCTGATAAATGCTTCAATAATATTGAAAAAGGAAGAGTATGAGTATTCAACATTTCCGTGTC
GCCCTTATTCCCTTTTTTGCGGCATTTTGCCTTCCTGTTTTTGCTCACCCAGAAACGCTGGTGAAAGTAA
AAGATGCTGAAGATCAGTTGGGTGCACGAGTGGGTTACATCGAACTGGATCTCAACAGCGGTAAGATCCT
TGAGAGTTTTCGCCCCGAAGAACGTTTTCCAATGATGAGCACTTTTAAAGTTCTGCTATGTGGCGCGGTA
TTATCCCGTATTGACGCCGGGCAAGAGCAACTCGGTCGCCGCATACACTATTCTCAGAATGACTTGGTTG
AGTACTCACCAGTCACAGAAAAGCATCTTACGGATGGCATGACAGTAAGAGAATTATGCAGTGCTGCCAT
AACCATGAGTGATAACACTGCGGCCAACTTACTTCTGACAACGATCGGAGGACCGAAGGAGCTAACCGCT
TTTTTGCACAACATGGGGGATCATGTAACTCGCCTTGATCGTTGGGAACCGGAGCTGAATGAAGCCATAC
CAAACGACGAGCGTGACACCACGATGCCTGTAGCAATGGCAACAACGTTGCGCAAACTATTAACTGGCGA
ACTACTTACTCTAGCTTCCCGGCAACAATTAATAGACTGGATGGAGGCGGATAAAGTTGCAGGACCACTT
CTGCGCTCGGCCCTTCCGGCTGGCTGGTTTATTGCTGATAAATCTGGAGCCGGTGAGCGTGGGTCTCGCG
GTATCATTGCAGCACTGGGGCCAGATGGTAAGCCCTCCCGTATCGTAGTTATCTACACGACGGGGAGTCA
GGCAACTATGGATGAACGAAATAGACAGATCGCTGAGATAGGTGCCTCACTGATTAAGCATTGGTAACTG
TCAGACCAAGTTTACTCATATATACTTTAGATTGATTTAAAACTTCATTTTTAATTTAAAAGGATCTAGG
TGAAGATCCTTTTTGATAATCTCATGACCAAAATCCCTTAACGTGAGTTTTCGTTCCACTGAGCGTCAGA
CCCCGTAGAAAAGATCAAAGGATCTTCTTGAGATCCTTTTTTTCTGCGCGTAATCTGCTGCTTGCAAACA
AAAAAACCACCGCTACCAGCGGTGGTTTGTTTGCCGGATCAAGAGCTACCAACTCTTTTTCCGAAGGTAA
CTGGCTTCAGCAGAGCGCAGATACCAAATACTGTTCTTCTAGTGTAGCCGTAGTTAGGCCACCACTTCAA
GAACTCTGTAGCACCGCCTACATACCTCGCTCTGCTAATCCTGTTACCAGTGGCTGCTGCCAGTGGCGAT
AAGTCGTGTCTTACCGGGTTGGACTCAAGACGATAGTTACCGGATAAGGCGCAGCGGTCGGGCTGAACGG
GGGGTTCGTGCACACAGCCCAGCTTGGAGCGAACGACCTACACCGAACTGAGATACCTACAGCGTGAGCT
ATGAGAAAGCGCCACGCTTCCCGAAGGGAGAAAGGCGGACAGGTATCCGGTAAGCGGCAGGGTCGGAACA
GGAGAGCGCACGAGGGAGCTTCCAGGGGGAAACGCCTGGTATCTTTATAGTCCTGTCGGGTTTCGCCACC
TCTGACTTGAGCGTCGATTTTTGTGATGCTCGTCAGGGGGGCGGAGCCTATGGAAAAACGCCAGCAACGC
GGCCTTTTTACGGTTCCTGGCCTTTTGCTGGCCTTTTGCTCACATGTTCTTTCCTGCGTTATCCCCTGAT
TCTGTGGATAACCGTATTACCGCCTTTGAGTGAGCTGATACCGCTCGCCGCAGCCGAACGACCGAGCGCA
GCGAGTCAGTGAGCGAGGAAGCGGAAGAGCGCCCAATACGCAAACCGCCTCTCCCCGCGCGTTGGCCGAT
TCATTAATGCAGCTGGCACGACAGGTTTCCCGACTGGAAAGCGGGCAGTGAGCGCAACGCAATTAATGTG
AGTTAGCTCACTCATTAGGCACCCCAGGCTTTACACTTTATGCTTCCGGCTCGTATGTTGTGTGGAATTG
TGAGCGGATAACAATTTCACACAGGAAACAGCTATGACCATGATTACGCCAAGCGCGCAATTAACCCTCA
CTAAAGGGAACAAAAGCTGGAGCTGCAAGCTTAATGTAGTCTTATGCAATACTCTTGTAGTCTTGCAACA
TGGTAACGATGAGTTAGCAACATGCCTTACAAGGAGAGAAAAAGCACCGTGCATGCCGATTGGTGGAAGT
AAGGTGGTACGATCGTGCCTTATTAGGAAGGCAACAGACGGGTCTGACATGGATTGGACGAACCACTGAA
TTGCCGCATTGCAGAGATATTGTATTTAAGTGCCTAGCTCGATACATAAACGGGTCTCTCTGGTTAGACC
AGATCTGAGCCTGGGAGCTCTCTGGCTAACTAGGGAACCCACTGCTTAAGCCTCAATAAAGCTTGCCTTG
AGTGCTTCAAGTAGTGTGTGCCCGTCTGTTGTGTGACTCTGGTAACTAGAGATCCCTCAGACCCTTTTAG
TCAGTGTGGAAAATCTCTAGCAGTGGCGCCCGAACAGGGACTTGAAAGCGAAAGGGAAACCAGAGGAGCT
CTCTCGACGCAGGACTCGGCTTGCTGAAGCGCGCACGGCAAGAGGCGAGGGGCGGCGACTGGTGAGTACG
CCAAAAATTTTGACTAGCGGAGGCTAGAAGGAGAGAGATGGGTGCGAGAGCGTCAGTATTAAGCGGGGGA
GAATTAGATCGCGATGGGAAAAAATTCGGTTAAGGCCAGGGGGAAAGAAAAAATATAAATTAAAACATAT
AGTATGGGCAAGCAGGGAGCTAGAACGATTCGCAGTTAATCCTGGCCTGTTAGAAACATCAGAAGGCTGT
AGACAAATACTGGGACAGCTACAACCATCCCTTCAGACAGGATCAGAAGAACTTAGATCATTATATAATA
CAGTAGCAACCCTCTATTGTGTGCATCAAAGGATAGAGATAAAAGACACCAAGGAAGCTTTAGACAAGAT
AGAGGAAGAGCAAAACAAAAGTAAGACCACCGCACAGCAAGCGGCCGCTGATCTTCAGACCTGGAGGAGG
AGATATGAGGGACAATTGGAGAAGTGAATTATATAAATATAAAGTAGTAAAAATTGAACCATTAGGAGTA
GCACCCACCAAGGCAAAGAGAAGAGTGGTGCAGAGAGAAAAAAGAGCAGTGGGAATAGGAGCTTTGTTCC
TTGGGTTCTTGGGAGCAGCAGGAAGCACTATGGGCGCAGCGTCAATGACGCTGACGGTACAGGCCAGACA
ATTATTGTCTGGTATAGTGCAGCAGCAGAACAATTTGCTGAGGGCTATTGAGGCGCAACAGCATCTGTTG
CAACTCACAGTCTGGGGCATCAAGCAGCTCCAGGCAAGAATCCTGGCTGTGGAAAGATACCTAAAGGATC
AACAGCTCCTGGGGATTTGGGGTTGCTCTGGAAAACTCATTTGCACCACTGCTGTGCCTTGGAATGCTAG
TTGGAGTAATAAATCTCTGGAACAGATTTGGAATCACACGACCTGGATGGAGTGGGACAGAGAAATTAAC
AATTACACAAGCTTAATACACTCCTTAATTGAAGAATCGCAAAACCAGCAAGAAAAGAATGAACAAGAAT
TATTGGAATTAGATAAATGGGCAAGTTTGTGGAATTGGTTTAACATAACAAATTGGCTGTGGTATATAAA
ATTATTCATAATGATAGTAGGAGGCTTGGTAGGTTTAAGAATAGTTTTTGCTGTACTTTCTATAGTGAAT
AGAGTTAGGCAGGGATATTCACCATTATCGTTTCAGACCCACCTCCCAACCCCGAGGGGACCCAGAGAGG
GCCTATTTCCCATGATTCCTTCATATTTGCATATACGATACAAGGCTGTTAGAGAGATAATTAGAATTAA
TTTGACTGTAAACACAAAGATATTAGTACAAAATACGTGACGTAGAAAGTAATAATTTCTTGGGTAGTTT
GCAGTTTTAAAATTATGTTTTAAAATGGACTATCATATGCTTACCGTAACTTGAAAGTATTTCGATTTCT
TGGCTTTATATATCTTGTGGAAAGGACGAAACACCGTGTGCGCAGTAACCCCAACAGTTTTAGAGCTAGA
AATAGCAAGTTAAAATAAGGCTAGTCCGTTATCAACTTGAAAAAGTGGCACCGAGTCGGTGCTTTTTTAA
GCTTGGCGTAACTAGATCTTGAGACAAATGGCAGTATTCATCCACAATTTTAAAAGAAAAGGGGGGATTG
GGGGGTACAGTGCAGGGGAAAGAATAGTAGACATAATAGCAACAGACATACAAACTAAAGAATTACAAAA
ACAAATTACAAAAATTCAAAATTTTCGGGTTTATTACAGGGACAGCAGAGATCCACTTTGGCGCCGGCTC
GAGGGGG
