>Addgene plasmid #76164 | PIK3CD gRNA (BRDN0001146527) | depositor partial sequence | sequence record 143624 | Target Sequence
TGTGCGCAGTAACCCCAACA
