>Addgene plasmid #76164 | PIK3CD gRNA (BRDN0001146527) | addgene partial sequence | sequence record 185309 | hU6-F
AGAAAGTAATAATTTCTTGGGTAGTTTGCAGTTTTAAAATTATGTTTTAAAATGGACTATCATATGCTTA
CCGTAACTTGAAAGTATTTCGATTTCTTGGCTTTATATATCTTGTGGAAAGGACGAAACACCGTGTGCGC
AGTAACCCCAACAGTTTTAGAGCTAGAAATAGCAAGTTAAAATAAGGCTAGTCCGTTATCAACTTGAAAA
AGTGGCACCGAGTCGGTGCTTTTTTAAGCTTGGCGTAACTAGATCTTGAGACAAATGGCAGTATTCATCC
ACAATTTTAAAAGAAAAGGGGGGATTGGGGGGTACAGTGCAGGGGAAAGAATAGTAGACATAATAGCAAC
AGACATACAAACTAAAGAATTACAAAAACAAATTACAAAAATTCAAAATTTTCGGGTTTATTACAGGGAC
AGCAGAGATCCACTTTGGCGCCGGCTCGAGGGGGCCCGGGTGCAAAGATGGATAAAGTTTTAAACAGAGA
GGAATCTTTGCAGCTAATGGACCTTCTAGGTCTTGAAAGGAGTGGGAATTGGCTCCGGTGCCCGTCAGTG
GGCAGAGCGC
